Addgene plasmid #202797: CD-MPR-GFP-RUSH
Purpose: RUSH cargo: Str-KDEL_IRES_SBP-EGFP-CD-MPR
Depositing lab: Juan Bonifacino. Publication: Segregation in the Golgi complex precedes export of endolysosomal proteins in distinct transport carriers. Chen Y, Gershlick DC, Park SY, Bonifacino JS. J Cell Biol. 2017 Dec 4;216(12):4141-4151. doi: 10.1083/jcb.201707172. Epub 2017 Oct 4. PubMed 28978644.
Backbone
  Vector backbone: Original RUSH construct (gift of F. Perezand G. Boncompain, Curie Institute; Boncompain et al., 2012, Nature Methods)
  Total vector size (bp): 6721
  Vector type: Mammalian Expression
Growth in bacteria
  Bacterial resistance: Ampicillin, 100 μg/mL
  Growth temperature: 37°C
  Growth strain: DH5alpha
  Copy number: Unknown
Gene/Insert
  Gene/Insert name: M6PR (alt name: CD-MPR)
  Species: H. sapiens (human)
  Insert size (bp): 756
  Mutation: Changed 40 K (AAA) with R (AGA)
  GenBank ID: NM_002355.4
  Entrez Gene: M6PR (a.k.a. CD-M6PR, CD-MPR, MPR 46, MPR-46, MPR46, SMPR)
  Promoter: CMV
  Tag / fusion protein: EGFP (N terminal on insert)
  Cloning method: Gibson Cloning
  Sequencing primers: 5′ CGCAAATGGGCGGTAGGCGTG
Terms and licenses: Academic/Nonprofit Terms; Industry Terms: Not Available to Industry
How to cite: CD-MPR-GFP-RUSH was a gift from Juan Bonifacino (Addgene plasmid # 202797 ; http://n2t.net/addgene:202797 ; RRID:Addgene_202797)
