[The description below was written by a language model from this plasmid's Addgene catalogue record and pLannotate feature annotations shown in this document.]
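Description:
CD-MPR-GFP-RUSH is a mammalian expression plasmid of about 6.7 kb, built on the original bicistronic RUSH (retention using selective hooks) backbone. It is propagated in E. coli through a high-copy ColE1/pUC-type origin and selected with ampicillin (AmpR/β-lactamase). No mammalian selection marker is annotated, so the plasmid appears suited to transient transfection.

A single transcription unit, annotated on the reverse strand, is driven by the CMV enhancer/promoter and ends in SV40 polyadenylation signals. The first cistron encodes the "hook". This is core streptavidin preceded by a short STIM1-derived fragment, presumably acting as a signal sequence. According to the stated purpose it also carries a KDEL ER-retention motif, although KDEL is not separately annotated. A chimeric intron and an EMCV IRES follow, allowing translation of the second cistron, the "reporter". The reporter consists of an IL-2 signal sequence, a streptavidin-binding peptide (SBP, named in the purpose but not annotated; it would lie in the unannotated gap between the signal sequence and EGFP), EGFP, and human M6PR, the cation-dependent mannose-6-phosphate receptor. The roughly 756 bp insert carries a recorded K40R substitution. Because the tags sit at the N terminus of the receptor, they face the lumen.

In the RUSH system, the SBP-tagged cargo is held in the endoplasmic reticulum by binding to the streptavidin-KDEL hook. Adding biotin displaces this interaction and releases a synchronized wave of cargo into the secretory pathway, which can be followed by live-cell fluorescence imaging. This construct was used to study sorting of endolysosomal proteins in the Golgi complex and their export in distinct transport carriers.
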