Features (pLannotate 1.2.2; 22 found; start..end, strand, type, name):
    252..481     -  intron         chimeric intron: chimera between introns from adenovirus and immunoglobulin heavy chain genes
    574..1074    -  CDS            SAV_STRAV (fragment): Experimental evidence at protein level: Swiss-Prot protein existence level 1. The biological function of streptavidin is not known. Forms a strong non-covalent specific complex with biotin (one molecule of biotin per subunit of streptavidin). From Streptomyces avidinii.
   1060..1173    -  CDS            STIM1 (fragment): STIM1_HUMAN - Also known as GOK From Homo sapiens (Human).
   1246..1264    -  promoter       T7 promoter: promoter for bacteriophage T7 RNA polymerase
   1280..1313    -  LTR            5' LTR (truncated) (fragment): truncated 5' long terminal repeat (LTR) from HIV-1
   1309..1512    -  promoter       CMV promoter: human cytomegalovirus (CMV) immediate early promoter
   1513..1892    -  enhancer       CMV enhancer: human cytomegalovirus immediate early enhancer
   2047..2099    +  misc_feature   bom (fragment): basis of mobility region from pBR322
   2158..2262    +  promoter       AmpR promoter: bla
   2263..3123    +  CDS            AmpR: β-lactamase; bla; confers resistance to ampicillin, carbenicillin, and related antibiotics
   3294..3882    +  rep_origin     ori: high-copy-number ColE1/pMB1/pBR322/pUC origin of replication
   4065..4157    +  CDS            lacI (fragment): lac repressor; lacI; The lac repressor binds to the lac operator to inhibit transcription in E. coli. This inhibition can be relieved by adding lactose or isopropyl-β-D-thiogalactopyranoside (IPTG).
   4170..4191    +  protein_bind   CAP binding site: CAP binding activates transcription in the presence of cAMP. E. coli catabolite activator protein
   4206..4236    +  promoter       lac promoter: promoter for the E. coli lac operon
   4244..4260    +  protein_bind   lac operator: The lac repressor binds to the lac operator to inhibit transcription in E. coli. This inhibition can be relieved by adding lactose or isopropyl-β-D-thiogalactopyranoside (IPTG). lac repressor encoded by lacI
   4324..4375    -  polyA_signal   SV40 poly(A) signal (fragment): SV40 polyadenylation signal
   4386..4507    -  polyA_signal   SV40 poly(A) signal: SV40 polyadenylation signal
   4530..4614    -  CDS            large T antigen (fragment): large T antigen from SV40 (simian virus 40)
   4652..5404    -  CDS            M6PR (fragment): MPRD_HUMAN - Also known as MPR46, MPRD. Experimental evidence at protein level: Swiss-Prot protein existence level 1. Transport of phosphorylated lysosomal enzymes from the Golgi complex and the cell surface to lysosomes. Lysosomal enzymes bearing phosphomannosyl residues bind specifically to mannose-6-phosphate receptors in the Golgi apparatus and the resulting receptor-ligand complex is transported to an acidic prelyosomal compartment where the low pH mediates the dissociation of the complex. From Homo sapiens (Human).
   5417..6133    -  CDS            EGFP: EGFP is a basic (constitutively fluorescent) green fluorescent protein published in 1996, derived from Aequorea victoria. It is reported to be a rapidly-maturing weak dimer with moderate acid sensitivity.
   6255..6313    -  sig_peptide    IL-2 signal sequence: human interleukin-2 signal sequence
   6340..69      -  misc_feature   IRES (across the origin): internal ribosome entry site (IRES) of the encephalomyocarditis virus (EMCV)
>Addgene plasmid #202797 | CD-MPR-GFP-RUSH | addgene full sequence | sequence record 402545 | Addgene NGS Result
CCTTTGGCGAGAGGGGAAAGACCCCTAGGAATGCTCGTCAAGAAGACAGGGCCAGGTTTCCGGGCCCTCA
CATTGCCAAAAGACGGCAATATGGTGGAAAATAACATATAGACAAACGCACACCGGCCTTATTCCAAGCG
GCTTCGGCCAGTAACGTTAGGGGGGGGGGAGGGAGAGGGGGGGGGGGAGAGGGGCGGAATTGGCCGCCCT
AGATGCATGCTCGACCTGCAGTTGGACCTGGGAGTGGACACCTGTGGAGAGAAAGGCAAAGTGGATGTCA
TTGTCACTCAAGTGTATGGCCAGATCTCAAGCCTGCCACACCTCAAGCTTGACAACAAAAAGATTGTCTT
TTCTGACCAGATGGACGCGGCCACCCTCAAAGGCATCACCGCGGGCCAGGTGAATATCAAATCCTCCTCG
TTTTTGGAAACTGACAATCTTAGCGCAGAAGTCATGCCCGCTTTTGAGAGGGAGTACTCACCCCAACAGC
TGGCCCTCGCAGACAGCGAATTAATTCCAGCACACTGGATCAGTTATCTATGCGGCCGCTCACAGTTCAT
CTTTCGGTCCGAGCTGCTGGACGGCATCCAGAGGATTGCCGTTGTTGACTCCGGCTTTTTTGGCGGCATC
GATTGAAGCGGCGGAGGGTTTCACTTTGGTGAATGTGTCATGTCCCACCAGGGTGGATTTCCAAGCATTT
GCCTCGGTTGTGCCAGATGTGAGCAGCCACTGTGTATTGATTCTAGCCTCAGCGCCTCCCACGTACTGTC
CACTCCATGTTGTGGCAGAATGAGCATTCCGGTAGTTGTTTTTCCAAGCGACAGTCCATCCCAGGGCAGT
CCCAGATCCGTCGGTGGCAGGGGCACTATCGTATCGGCCAGTGAGGACGTACCGTGATTCGGCGTTTCCC
ACAGCAGATTCGTATGTTCCGGTGAGGGCTCCATCGGCTCCAGCAGTCACAATAAAGGTGCTCCCGAGCT
GATTGTACCATGTTCCAGTAATGCCAGCCTCGGCAGCGGACACCTGAGCTTTTGAGTCTTTGCTAGGGTC
GTTTAAACCGGCGCCCGAGCTGGTTCCTGTCGCCTTCTCACTGTGACTATGGCTGAGGCTCTGGCCCTGG
TGCAGGAGGAGTCCCCAGAGGAGCCACAGGGCAAGACGGACGCATACATCCATACCGGTTAACAGGCCTT
AAGCGCTAGCTAGGCCGCAGATATCGATCCGAGCTCGGTACCAAGCTTGGGTCTCCCTATAGTGAGTCGT
ATTAATTTCGATAAGCCAGTAAGCAGTGGGTTCTCTAGTTAGCCAGAGAGCTCTGCTTATATAGACCTCC
CACCGTACACGCCTACCGCCCATTTGCGTCAATGGGGCGGAGTTGTTACGACATTTTGGAAAGTCCCGTT
GATTTTGGTGCCAAAACAAACTCCCATTGACGTCAATGGGGTGGAGACTTGGAAATCCCCGTGAGTCAAA
CCGCTATCCACGCCCATTGATGTACTGCCAAAACCGCATCACCATGGTAATAGCGATGACTAATACGTAG
ATGTACTGCCAAGTAGGAAAGTCCCATAAGGTCATGTACTGGGCATAATGCCAGGCGGGCCATTTACCGT
CATTGACGTCAATAGGGGGCGTACTTGGCATATGATACACTTGATGTACTGCCAAGTGGGCAGTTTACCG
TAAATACTCCACCCATTGACGTCAATGGAAAGTCCCTATTGGCGTTACTATGGGAACATACGTCATTATT
GACGTCAATGGGCGGGGGTCGTTGGGCGGTCAGCCAGGCGGGCCATTTACCGTAAGTTATGTAACGCGGA
ACTCCATATATGGGCTATGAACTAATGACCCCGTAATTGATTACTATTAATAACTAGTCAATAATCAATG
TCAACGCGTATATCTGGCCCGTACATCGCGAAGCAGCGCAAAACGCCTAACCCTAAGCAGATTCTTCATG
CAATTGTCGGTCAAGCCTTGCCTTGTTGTAGCTTAAATTTTGCTCGCGCACTACTCAGCGACCTCCAACA
CACAAGCAGGGAGCAGATACTGGCTTAACTATGCGGCATCAGAGCAGATTGTACTGAGAGTGCACCATAG
GGGATCGGGAGATCTCCCGATCCGTCGACGTCAGGTGGCACTTTTCGGGGAAATGTGCGCGGAACCCCTA
TTTGTTTATTTTTCTAAATACATTCAAATATGTATCCGCTCATGAGACAATAACCCTGATAAATGCTTCA
ATAATATTGAAAAAGGAAGAGTATGAGTATTCAACATTTCCGTGTCGCCCTTATTCCCTTTTTTGCGGCA
TTTTGCCTTCCTGTTTTTGCTCACCCAGAAACGCTGGTGAAAGTAAAAGATGCTGAAGATCAGTTGGGTG
CACGAGTGGGTTACATCGAACTGGATCTCAACAGCGGTAAGATCCTTGAGAGTTTTCGCCCCGAAGAACG
TTTTCCAATGATGAGCACTTTTAAAGTTCTGCTATGTGGCGCGGTATTATCCCGTATTGACGCCGGGCAA
GAGCAACTCGGTCGCCGCATACACTATTCTCAGAATGACTTGGTTGAGTACTCACCAGTCACAGAAAAGC
ATCTTACGGATGGCATGACAGTAAGAGAATTATGCAGTGCTGCCATAACCATGAGTGATAACACTGCGGC
CAACTTACTTCTGACAACGATCGGAGGACCGAAGGAGCTAACCGCTTTTTTGCACAACATGGGGGATCAT
GTAACTCGCCTTGATCGTTGGGAACCGGAGCTGAATGAAGCCATACCAAACGACGAGCGTGACACCACGA
TGCCTGTAGCAATGGCAACAACGTTGCGCAAACTATTAACTGGCGAACTACTTACTCTAGCTTCCCGGCA
ACAATTAATAGACTGGATGGAGGCGGATAAAGTTGCAGGACCACTTCTGCGCTCGGCCCTTCCGGCTGGC
TGGTTTATTGCTGATAAATCTGGAGCCGGTGAGCGTGGGTCTCGCGGTATCATTGCAGCACTGGGGCCAG
ATGGTAAGCCCTCCCGTATCGTAGTTATCTACACGACGGGGAGTCAGGCAACTATGGATGAACGAAATAG
ACAGATCGCTGAGATAGGTGCCTCACTGATTAAGCATTGGTAACTGTCAGACCAAGTTTACTCATATATA
CTTTAGATTGATTTAAAACTTCATTTTTAATTTAAAAGGATCTAGGTGAAGATCCTTTTTGATAATCTCA
TGACCAAAATCCCTTAACGTGAGTTTTCGTTCCACTGAGCGTCAGACCCCGTAGAAAAGATCAAAGGATC
TTCTTGAGATCCTTTTTTTCTGCGCGTAATCTGCTGCTTGCAAACAAAAAAACCACCGCTACCAGCGGTG
GTTTGTTTGCCGGATCAAGAGCTACCAACTCTTTTTCCGAAGGTAACTGGCTTCAGCAGAGCGCAGATAC
CAAATACTGTTCTTCTAGTGTAGCCGTAGTTAGGCCACCACTTCAAGAACTCTGTAGCACCGCCTACATA
CCTCGCTCTGCTAATCCTGTTACCAGTGGCTGCTGCCAGTGGCGATAAGTCGTGTCTTACCGGGTTGGAC
TCAAGACGATAGTTACCGGATAAGGCGCAGCGGTCGGGCTGAACGGGGGGTTCGTGCACACAGCCCAGCT
TGGAGCGAACGACCTACACCGAACTGAGATACCTACAGCGTGAGCTATGAGAAAGCGCCACGCTTCCCGA
AGGGAGAAAGGCGGACAGGTATCCGGTAAGCGGCAGGGTCGGAACAGGAGAGCGCACGAGGGAGCTTCCA
GGGGGAAACGCCTGGTATCTTTATAGTCCTGTCGGGTTTCGCCACCTCTGACTTGAGCGTCGATTTTTGT
GATGCTCGTCAGGGGGGCGGAGCCTATGGAAAAACGCCAGCAACGCGGCCTTTTTACGGTTCCTGGCCTT
TTGCTGGCCTTTTGCTCACATGTTCTTTCCTGCGTTATCCCCTGATTCTGTGGATAACCGTATTACCGCC
TTTGAGTGAGCTGATACCGCTCGCCGCAGCCGAACGACCGAGCGCAGCGAGTCAGTGAGCGAGGAAGCGG
AAGAGCGCCCAATACGCAAACCGCCTCTCCCCGCGCGTTGGCCGATTCATTAATGCAGCTGGCACGACAG
GTTTCCCGACTGGAAAGCGGGCAGTGAGCGCAACGCAATTAATGTGAGTTAGCTCACTCATTAGGCACCC
CAGGCTTTACACTTTATGCTTCCGGCTCGTATGTTGTGTGGAATTGTGAGCGGATAACAATTTCACACAG
GAAACAGCTATGACCATGATTACGCCAAGCTCTAGCTAGAGGTCGACGGTATACAGACATGATAAGATAC
ATTGATGAGTTTGGACAAACCACAACTAGAATGCACTCGACGCGTTAAGATACATTGATGAGTTTGGACA
AACCACAACTAGAATGCAGTGAAAAAAATGCTTTATTTGTGAAATTTGTGATGCTATTGCTTTATTTGTA
ACCATTATAAGCTGCAATAAACAAGTTAACAACAACAATTGCATTCATTTTATGTTTCAGGTTCAGGGGG
AGGTGTGGGAGGTTTTTTAAAGCAAGTAAAACCTCTACAAATGTGGTATGGCTGATTATGATCAGTTATC
TAGAGTTAATTAATTGGCCCTCGAGGCCCTACATTGGTAATAAATGGTCATCCCTTTCTTCTGACTCCTC
CCCCAGCTGGTCATCCCCCACACCACGATATGCTGCAGGCACATTTCGAGGTTTAGAACGGCAGACAAAG
TCACAGCCATCTGCTACCAGGTTGCCAAGATCCTGCCAGAAGGCTAAGTGGGGAAACTGCTCCATTCCTT
TGGCTCCCACTACCAGTCGCTGGTATAGGAACCCCCCAACAACATAAACAGCAACCAGTGATGCAAACGT
GACAAGTAAGATGGAACCCACACTGAGGTGGGAGATCTCTGGTGAACAGGCCAGGCTGCTATCCATCTCA
AAGAGGTAGAAACAATCTTGGACTTTGCCACGCTCCTCAGACACAGGGTTAAAATTGTCCGCTAGGGTGT
GTCGATTGCAGGAGATCATCACCACTGCACGACGCTGCTCCTTGCCACAGTGGTTGTCATATTCATCACC
CCCTTTATAGATCAGCATGATCCAATTACTTCCGTTGAAGATGTGAGTCTCGTTGAGTCTCCCTACCACT
GTCTCCTTCCCATTACTTTTGTTGATTTGCACCAGGCCTGCCCCAGAAGTGTGGTTGCCAGCTTCCCGGC
ACACCCTGAAGATGTAGATGTATGTGTCTGAACCCTGGCCCACAGTGCTCTCAAAGCTTTTATTAAACAG
TGGTTTCAGCCTCTTCACTAGAGCCAACTCTTTCTCTGACTCTCTACCCTTTTCTCCTACCAAGTCGCAA
GTTTTTTCTTCTGTGTCTGGCCGGCCCTTGTACAGCTCGTCCATGCCGAGAGTGATCCCGGCGGCGGTCA
CGAACTCCAGCAGGACCATGTGATCGCGCTTCTCGTTGGGGTCTTTGCTCAGGGCGGACTGGGTGCTCAG
GTAGTGGTTGTCGGGCAGCAGCACGGGGCCGTCGCCGATGGGGGTGTTCTGCTGGTAGTGGTCGGCGAGC
TGCACGCTGCCGTCCTCGATGTTGTGGCGGATCTTGAAGTTCACCTTGATGCCGTTCTTCTGCTTGTCGG
CCATGATATAGACGTTGTGGCTGTTGTAGTTGTACTCCAGCTTGTGCCCCAGGATGTTGCCGTCCTCCTT
GAAGTCGATGCCCTTCAGCTCGATGCGGTTCACCAGGGTGTCGCCCTCGAACTTCACCTCGGCGCGGGTC
TTGTAGTTGCCGTCGTCCTTGAAGAAGATGGTGCGCTCCTGGACGTAGCCTTCGGGCATGGCGGACTTGA
AGAAGTCGTGCTGCTTCATGTGGTCGGGGTAGCGGCTGAAGCACTGCACGCCGTAGGTCAGGGTGGTCAC
GAGGGTGGGCCAGGGCACGGGCAGCTTGCCGGTGGTGCAGATGAACTTCAGGGTCAGCTTGCCGTAGGTG
GCATCGCCCTCGCCCTCGCCGGACACGCTGAACTTGTGGCCGTTTACGTCGCCGTCCAGCTCGACCAGGA
TGGGCACCACCCCGGTGAACAGCTCCTCGCCCTTGCTCACCATACCTGCAGGTGGTTCACGTTGACCTTG
TGGGTGATGCTCCAGTCGTGCACGAAGTTGTTCAAGTTCCCCAGCCAGTCCTTCAACAACGTGTCCACCT
CGCCAACCAGTGGTCTTCTCGTCGGAATTCGTGACAAGTGCAAGACTTAGTGCAATGCAAGACAGGAGTT
GCATCCTGTACATGGCGCGCCTCCCGGGTTGTGGCAAGCTTATCATCGTGTTTTTCAAAGGAAAACCACG
TCCCCGTGGTTCGGGGGGCCTAGACGTTTTTTTAACCTCGACTAAACACATGTAAAGCATGTGCACCGAG
GCCCCAGATCAGATCCCATACAATGGGGTACCTTCTGGGCATCCTTCAGCCCCTTGTTGAATACGCTTGA
GGAGAGCCATTTGACTCTTTCCACAACTATCCAACTCACAACGTGGCACTGGGGTTGTGCCGCCTTTGCA
GGTGTATCTTATACACGTGGCTTTTGGCCGCAGAGGCACCTGTCGCCAGGTGGGGGGTTCCGCTGCCTGC
AAAGGGTCGCTACAGACGTTGTTTGTCTTCAAGAAGCTTCCAGAGGAACTGCTTCCTTCACGACATTCAA
CAGACCTTGCATT
